>Addgene plasmid #133154 | pOPS0513 | addgene full sequence | sequence record 274754 | Addgene NGS Result
CGCTCTTGGACTCCTGTTGATAGATCCAGTAATGACCTCAGAACTCCATCTGGATTTGTTCAGAACGCTC
GGTTGCCGCCGGGCGTTTTTTATTGGTGAGAATCCAGGCAATTGTGTCTCAAAATCTCTGATGTTACATT
GCACAAGATAAAAATATATCATCATGAACAATAAAACTGTCTGCTTACATAAACAGTAATACAAGGGGTG
TTATGAGCCATATTCAGCGTGAAACGAGCTGTAGCCGTCCGCGTCTGAACAGCAACATGGATGCGGATCT
GTATGGCTATAAATGGGCGCGTGATAACGTGGGTCAGAGCGGCGCGACCATTTATCGTCTGTATGGCAAA
CCGGATGCGCCGGAACTGTTTCTGAAACATGGCAAAGGCAGCGTGGCGAACGATGTGACCGATGAAATGG
TGCGTCTGAACTGGCTGACCGAATTTATGCCGCTGCCGACCATTAAACATTTTATTCGCACCCCGGATGA
TGCGTGGCTGCTGACCACCGCGATTCCGGGCAAAACCGCGTTTCAGGTGCTGGAAGAATATCCGGATAGC
GGCGAAAACATTGTGGATGCGCTGGCCGTGTTTCTGCGTCGTCTGCATAGCATTCCGGTGTGCAACTGCC
CGTTTAACAGCGATCGTGTGTTTCGTCTGGCCCAGGCGCAGAGCCGTATGAACAACGGCCTGGTGGATGC
GAGCGATTTTGATGATGAACGTAACGGCTGGCCGGTGGAACAGGTGTGGAAAGAAATGCATAAACTGCTG
CCGTTTAGCCCGGATAGCGTGGTGACCCACGGCGATTTTAGCCTGGATAACCTGATTTTCGATGAAGGCA
AACTGATTGGCTGCATTGATGTGGGCCGTGTGGGCATTGCGGATCGTTATCAGGATCTGGCCATTCTGTG
GAACTGCCTGGGCGAATTTAGCCCGAGCCTGCAAAAACGTCTGTTTCAGAAATATGGCATTGATAATCCG
GATATGAACAAACTGCAATTTCATCTGATGCTGGATGAATTTTTCTAATAATTAATTGAACTACTTTTCC
GCTGCATAACCCTGCTTCGGGGTCATTATAGCGATTTTTTCGGTATATCCATCCTTTTTCGCACGATATA
CAGGATTTTGCCAAAGGGTTCGTGTAGACTTTCCTTGGTGTATCCAACGGCGTCAGCCGGGCAGGATAGG
TGAAGTAGGCCCACCCGCGAGCGGGTGTTCCTTCTTCACTGTCCCTTATTCGCACCTGGCGGTGCTCAAC
GGGAATCCTGCTCTGCGAGGCTGGCCGTAGGCCGGCCGCGATGCAGGTGGCTGCTGAACCCCCAGCCGGA
ACTGACCCCACAAGGCCCTAGCGTTTGCAATGCACCAGGTCATCATTGACCCAGGCGTGTTCCACCAGGC
CGCTGCCTCGCAACTCTTCGCAGGCTTCGCCGACCTGCTCGCGCCACTTCTTCACGCGGGTGGAATCCGA
TCCGCACATGAGGCGGAAGGTTTCCAGCTTGAGCGGGTACGGCTCCCGGTGCGAGCTGAAATAGTCGAAC
ATCCGTCGGGCCGTCGGCGACAGCTTGCGGTACTTCTCCCATATGAATTTCGTGTAGTGGTCGCCAGCAA
ACAGCACGACGATTTCCTCGTCGATCAGGACCTGGCAACGGGACGTTTTCTTGCCACGGTCCAGGACGCG
GAAGCGGTGCAGCAGCGACACCGATTCCAGGTGCCCAACGCGGTCGGACGTGAAGCCCATCGCCGTCGCC
TGTAGGCGCGACAGGCATTCCTCGGCCTTCGTGTAATACCGGCCATTGATCGACCAGCCCAGGTCCTGGC
AAAGCTCGTAGAACGTGAAGGTGATCGGCTCGCCGATAGGGGTGCGCTTCGCGTACTCCAACACCTGCTG
CCACACCAGTTCGTCATCGTCGGCCCGCAGCTCGACGCCGGTGTAGGTGATCTTCACGTCCTTGTTGACG
TGGAAAATGACCTTGTTTTGCAGCGCCTCGCGCGGGATTTTCTTGTTGCGCGTGGTGAACAGGGCAGAGC
GGGCCGTGTCGTTTGGCATCGCTCGCATCGTGTCCGGCCACGGCGCAATATCGAACAAGGAAAGCTGCAT
TTCCTTGATCTGCTGCTTCGTGTGTTTCAGCAACGCGGCCTGCTTGGCTTCGCTGACCTGTTTTGCCAGG
TCCTCGCCGGCGGTTTTTCGCTTCTTGGTCGTCATAGTTCCTCGCGTGTCGATGGTCATCGACTTCGCCA
AACCTGCCGCCTCCTGTTCGAGCCGACGCGAACGCTCCACGGCGGCCGATGGCGCGGGCAGGGCAGGGGG
AGCCAGTTGCACGCTGTCGCGCTCGATCTTGGCCGTAGCTTGCTGGACTATCGAGCCGACGGACTGGAAG
GTTTCGCGGGGCGCACGCATGACGGTGCGGCTTGCGATGGTTTCGGCATCCTCGGCGGAAAACCCCGCGT
CGATCAGTTCTTGCCTGTATGCCTTCCGGTCAAACGTCCGATTCATTCACCCTCCTTGCGGGATTGCCCC
GGAATTAATTCCCCGGATCGATCCGTCGATCTTGATCCCCTGCGCCATCAGATCCTTGGCGGCAAGAAAG
CCATCCAGTTTACTTTGCAGGGCTTCCCAACCTTACCAGAGGGCGCCCCAGCTGGCAATTCCGGTTCGCT
TGCTGTCCATAAAACCGCCCAGTCTAGCTATCGCCATGTAAGCCCACTGCAAGCTACCTGCTTTCTCTTT
GCGCTTGCGTTTTCCCTTGTCCAGATAGCCCAGTAGCTGACATTCATCCGGGGTCAGCACCGTTTCTGCG
GACTGGCTTTCTACGTGGCTGCCATTTTTGGGGTGAGGCCGTTCGCGGCCGAGGGGCGCAGCCCCTGGGG
GGATGGGAGGCCCGCGTTAGCGGGCCGGGAGGGTTCGAGAAGGGGGGGCACCCCCCTTCGGCGTGCGCGG
TCACGCGCACAGGGCGCAGCCCTGGTTAAAAACAAGGTTTATAAATATTGGTTTAAAAGCAGGTTAAAAG
ACAGGTTAGCGGTGGCCGAAAAACGGGCGGAAACCCTTGCAAATGCTGGATTTTCTGCCTGTGGACAGCC
CCTCAAATGTCAATAGGTGCGCCCCTCATCTGTCAGCACTCTGCCCCTCAAGTGTCAAGGATCGCGCCCC
TCATCTGTCAGTAGTCGCGCCCCTCAAGTGTCAATACCGCAGGGCACTTATCCCCAGGCTTGTCCACATC
ATCTGTGGGAAACTCGCGTAAAATCAGGCGTTTTCGCCGATTTGCGAGGCTGGCCAGCTCCACGTCGCCG
GCCGAAATCGAGCCTGCCCCTCATCTGTCAACGCCGCGCCGGGTGAGTCGGCCCCTCAAGTGTCAACGTC
CGCCCCTCATCTGTCAGTGAGGGCCAAGTTTTCCGCGAGGTATCCACAACGCCGGCGGCCCTACATGGCT
CTGCTGTAGTGAGTGGGTTGCGCTCCGGCAGCGGTCCTGATCCCCCGCAGAAAAAAAGGATCTCAAGAAG
ATCCTTTGATCTTTTCTACATTACTGCATGAGCTTGTGGAAGTGTGCTGAGCATAAATGATTCTCCTAGC
TGTTCTTTGGGTAAGTACGCCATCAGGACGTTGTGAGTGGCGCGATTTTTAGCGGCTGAAATCAGCCCTT
GAGCCTGTCGGCAAGTCGCGTCATGAGGTCCATGCGCTCATGCAGGATCGCCACGACCAACGCGGGTTCG
CCCGCACGCGGCAGGCAAAAAACGTAGTGGTGTTCGCAGCGGGCCATCCGCAGCGCGGGAAAGAGTTCGC
TCATGTCCTTAAACGGGCCTTCGCCGGCGGCAAGCCTGGCTATGCCCTGTTCCAGCTTAGCGATATAGCG
GCGCACCTGCGCCGCGCCCCACTCCCGGCGCGTGTAGCGGATGATGCCGCGTAGATCGGCTTCGGCCTCA
GCCGTGAGGATGTAGGCCGTCAAGCGCGATCCCCGCTGAGTTCTTCATCAAGAATTTCGCCGACGCTCTT
GGTGGACACCTTGCCGGCAAGCCCATCGTTGATGCGGTTCCCCAGCATGGTTTTCAGTTCCTGCCATGCC
TGATCGGCATCAGCGTCACCGGGGAACAGACGTTCGAGGGCGTATTGCTTAATGGTCTTGCCCTGCAAGG
CGGCCAGGGCTTTCAGGCTCTGGTGCTGCTGGTCCGTCATGTCGATTGTCAGGCGGCTCATTGGATAACC
TCCATAAAATACACGTAACCACATTAGCACATATGTGGGCGTGAGGCTACAGCGCGAGGCGCATTAAGGT
CGGGAAAATGCGCTAGGCGCATTTAAATTGCGTATTGCTGTAATGCGCCATGCCGGCTAGACTAGGCCCA
AATGGGTATACCCAATTTGACCAAGGGGGACGCGATGAGGGCGGCCAAGCACTACCGACAACTTCTATCC
ATCGACTTCAACATCGAGGCGCTGGCCTTCGTGCCTGGACCCGACGGCACACGCGGCCGGCGCATCCACG
TCCTGGGGCGCGAGGTCCGCGACCGGCCCGGCCTGGTCGAGTACCTTTCGCCGGCGTTCGGCTCGCGGGT
GGCGCTGGACGGCTACTGCAAGGCCAATTTCGATGCAGTGCTGCACCTGGCGTACCCCGATCATCAGCAA
TGGGGCCACGCATGAAGCGCCGAAGCTACGCCATGCTGCGCGCCGCTGCCGCGCTGGCCGTCCTGGTCGT
TGCCTCGCCGGCATGGGCCGAGCTGCGCGGCGAGGTCGTGCGCATCATCGACGGCGACACCATCGACGTG
CTGGTAGACAAGCAGCCGGTGCGCGTGCGCCTGGTGGACATTGACGCGCCGGAAAAGCGGCAAGCCTTCG
GCGAACGTGCGCGCCAGGCGCTGGCCGGCATGGTGTTCCGCCGGCACGTCCTGGTCGACGAGAAGGACAC
CGACCGTTACGGCCGCACGCTGGGCACCGTCTGGGTCAACATGGAGCTGGCCAGCCGGCCGCCGCAGCCG
CGCAACGTCAACGCCGCGATGGTTCACCAGGGCATGGCGTGGGCCTATCGCTTCCACGGCCGCGCGGCCG
ACCCTGAAATGCTGCGGCTCGAACAGGAGGCGCGAGGCAAGCGCGTCGGCCTCTGGTCCGATCCGCACGC
CGTCGAGCCGTGGAAATGGCGACGCGAGAGCAACAACCGGAGGGACGAAGGTTGAAGGTCGCCCGCATCT
ACCTGCGCGCCAGTACGGACGAGCAGAATCTTGAACGCCAGGAGAGCCTTGTAGCGGCCACGCGGGCCGC
CGGGTACTACGTCGCCGGCATCTACCGCGAGAAGGCGTCCGGCGCACGCGCCGACCGGCCCGAGCTGCTG
CGCATGATCGCGGACCTGCAACCTGGTGAAGTCGTCGTTGCGGAGAAGATCGACCGCATCAGCCGCTTGC
CGTTGGCCGAGGCCGAGCGCCTGGTTGCGTCGATCCGGGCCAAAGGGGCCAAGCTGGCCGTGCCTGGCGT
GGTGGACCTGTCGGAGCTGGCCGCCGAGGCGAACGGAGTGGCGAAAATCGTTCTGGAATCCGTCCAGGAC
ATGCTTTTGAAGCTCGCCTTGCAGATGGCCCGCGACGACTACGAGGATCGGCGCGAGCGTCAACGTCAGG
GTGTCCAGTTGGCGAAGGCCGCCGGCCGCTACACCGGCCGCAAACGTGACGCCGGCATGCACGACCGCAT
CATCACGCTTCGCTCCGGCGGATCGAGCATTGCCAAGACGGCCAAGCTGGTCGGATGCAGCCCGAGCCAG
GTCAAACGAGTGTGGGCGGCCTGGAACGCGCAGCAGCAAAAATAAAGCCGGGCAGTGCCCGGCTTTTCTC
ACCTTTTCGCGTCCCGCAGGGCCGCTGCGAGCGCCCTACCTAGATCCTCGCTTTCCCCCTCGGTGTAGTC
CGGCCAGGGCACGAAGGGCGCGGATGCGAACCTGTTGAGCAGGTCAGATCTAGGGCGGCGGATTTGTCCT
ACTCAGGAGAGCGTTCACCGACAAACAACAGATAAAACGAAAGGCCCAGTCTTTCGACTGAGCCTTTCGT
TTTATTTGATGCCTGCCGAATTCGGATCCGGAGCTCGACACGACATTGTCGTCACCTTTGTCGGGTCCGC
GACAAGCTTTTTGTTCCTCGATCCCGTATGTTTTCGCCTAAATATCTGAAACAGCAGCAAATTATTTTTC
GTTAGCTCAATCGGCCCACTTGGCACGAGTCTTGAAATTTATTGCGAGGCGGCGGAGCTGCCGGCCGCAT
CCGTGCGGCATAACCACGGTTGTGAACAAATGAAGGAAGGCCAAATGCGTAAAGGCGAAGAGCTGTTCAC
TGGTGTCGTCCCTATTCTGGTGGAACTGGATGGTGATGTCAACGGTCATAAGTTTTCCGTGCGTGGCGAG
GGTGAAGGTGACGCAACTAATGGTAAACTGACGCTGAAGTTCATCTGTACTACTGGTAAACTGCCGGTAC
CTTGGCCGACTCTGGTAACGACGCTGACTTATGGTGTTCAGTGCTTTGCTCGTTATCCGGACCATATGAA
GCAGCATGACTTCTTCAAGTCCGCCATGCCGGAAGGCTATGTGCAGGAACGCACGATTTCCTTTAAGGAT
GACGGCACGTACAAAACGCGTGCGGAAGTGAAATTTGAAGGCGATACCCTGGTAAACCGCATTGAGCTGA
AAGGCATTGACTTTAAAGAAGATGGCAATATCCTGGGCCATAAGCTGGAATACAATTTTAACAGCCACAA
TGTTTACATCACCGCCGATAAACAAAAAAATGGCATTAAAGCGAATTTTAAAATTCGCCACAACGTTGAG
GATGGCAGCGTGCAGCTGGCTGATCACTACCAGCAAAACACTCCAATCGGTGATGGTCCTGTTCTGCTGC
CAGACAATCACTATCTGAGCACGCAAAGCGTTCTGTCTAAAGATCCGAACGAGAAACGCGATCATATGGT
TCTGCTGGAGTTCGTAACCGCAGCGGGCATCACGCATGGTATGGATGAACTGTACAAATGAGCTTCAAAC
AACAGCTCGTTTTACAACGTCGTGACTGGG
Features (pLannotate 1.2.2; 14 found; start..end, strand, type, name):
      9..103     +  terminator     lambda t0 terminator: transcription terminator from phage lambda
    213..1025    +  CDS            aphA1: KKA1_ECOLX - Also known as nptI. Protein inferred from homology: Swiss-Prot protein existence level 3. Resistance to kanamycin and structurally-related aminoglycosides, including amikacin. From Escherichia coli.
   1179..1287    +  oriT           oriT: incP origin of transfer
   1348..2496    -  CDS            trfA: trans-acting replication protein that binds to and activates oriV
   2548..2829    -  CDS            tnpA (fragment): TN5P_ECOLX - Also known as tnp. Experimental evidence at protein level: Swiss-Prot protein existence level 1. Mediates transposition of transposon Tn5 by a 'cut and paste' mechanism. First, the monomeric transposase binds the 19 bp inverted DNA repeats flanking the transposon. Then, dimerization of the DNA- bound transposase creates a synaptic DNA complex. After nicking of the first DNA strand, excision of the transposon proceeds through a series of intermediates. The transposase then mediates the insertion of the transposon at a new site by strand transfer. The activity of the wild- type tran
   2889..3420    -  rep_origin     oriV: incP origin of replication
   3476..3511    -  rep_origin     CloDF13 ori (fragment): Plasmids containing the CloDF13 (CDF) origin of replication can be propagated in E. coli cells that contain additional plasmids with compatible origins.
   3635..3943    -  CDS            parE: PARE_ECOLX - Experimental evidence at protein level: Swiss-Prot protein existence level 1. Toxin component of a type II toxin-antitoxin (TA) system involved in plasmid partition. Acts by inhibiting DNA gyrase, converting supercoiled plasmid DNA into a singly cleaved linear form in an ATP-dependent fashion. To do so it probably interacts with one of the gyrase subunits. Gyrase inhibition is prevented by antitoxin ParD, and is reversed in vitro by incubation with ParD. In cells that have lost the plasmid filamentation and growth inhibition occur; this is suppressed when ParD is supplied in trans
   3943..4191    -  CDS            parD: PARD_ECOLX - Experimental evidence at protein level: Swiss-Prot protein existence level 1. Antitoxin component of a type II toxin-antitoxin (TA) system involved in plasmid partition. Inhibits the anti-DNA gyrase activity of toxin ParE; reverses and restores gyrase catalytic activity in vitro. The parDE operon alone is capable of stabilizing an RK2-derived minireplicon under defined growth conditions in several different Gram- negative bacteria. It does so by the post-segregational killing (PSK) of plasmid-free cells, also referred to as a plasmid addiction system. Binds its own promoter, autor
   4320..5162    +  CDS            parB: PARB4_ECOLX - Protein predicted: Swiss-Prot protein existence level 4. Involved in plasmid partition. From Escherichia coli.
   5126..5782    +  CDS            parA: PARA4_ECOLX - Protein inferred from homology: Swiss-Prot protein existence level 3. Involved in plasmid partition. From Escherichia coli.
   5942..6028    -  terminator     rrnB T1 terminator: Escherichia coli rrnB; transcription terminator T1 from the E. coli rrnB gene
   6275..6988    +  CDS            superfolder GFP: GFP variant that folds robustly even when fused to poorly folded proteins (Pédelacq et al., 2006)
   7007..7030    +  CDS            lacZα (fragment): LacZα fragment of β-galactosidase; lacZ fragment
