[The description below was written by a language model from this plasmid's Addgene catalogue record and pLannotate feature annotations shown in this document.]
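Description:
pOPS0513 is a low-copy, broad-host-range bacterial reporter plasmid of about 7 kb, built on the pOGG026 backbone by Golden Gate assembly of domesticated modules. It belongs to a kit of near-identical "Plasmid-ID" constructs that differ from one another only in a 12-nucleotide barcode. The backbone is an RK2/IncP-type replicon: oriV with the trans-acting replication protein trfA supports replication in diverse Gram-negative bacteria, and an IncP oriT allows conjugal mobilisation from a donor strain. This fits the recorded propagation host, a hemA-deficient S17-type E. coli mating strain. Selection is by kanamycin through aphA1 (nptI). Stable inheritance without antibiotic pressure is supported by the RK2 par region, comprising the parDE toxin–antitoxin addiction system and the parA and parB partition genes. The short Tn5 transposase, CloDF13 ori and lacZα fragments in the annotation appear to be backbone or cloning remnants rather than functional parts.

The payload consists of three modules. The promoter module is PsNifH, a nifH (nitrogenase) promoter. It is not annotated in the feature table but presumably occupies the unannotated stretch just upstream of the reporter. It drives the coding module, superfolder GFP. The terminator module carries the plasmid-specific barcode together with a universal primer binding site. The rrnB T1 and lambda t0 terminators flank the cassette and insulate it from backbone transcription.

Based on the associated publication title, the design links two readouts in rhizobia inside legume nodules. sfGFP fluorescence from the nifH promoter reports expression associated with nitrogen fixation, while the barcode, amplified from the common primer site, identifies which tagged strain is present. This allows competitiveness and fixation to be measured for many strains at once.
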