Addgene plasmid #133154: pOPS0513
Purpose: Reporter plasmid with a 12-nucleotide specific "barcode" sequence. This plasmid is not available as an individual bacterial stab, but can be requested as part of the Plasmid-ID Kit (Kit #1000000168 ).
Depositing lab: Philip Poole. Depositing organization: University of Oxford. Publication: Optimizing Rhizobium-legume symbioses by simultaneous measurement of rhizobial competitiveness and N2 fixation in nodules. Mendoza-Suarez MA, Geddes BA, Sanchez-Canizares C, Ramirez-Gonzalez RH, Kirchhelle C, Jorrin B, Poole PS. Proc Natl Acad Sci U S A. 2020 May 5;117(18):9822-9831. doi: 10.1073/pnas.1921225117. Epub 2020 Apr 21. PubMed 32317381.
Backbone
  Vector backbone: pOGG026 (Addgene ID 113992)
  Vector type: Bacterial Expression
Growth in bacteria
  Bacterial resistance: Kanamycin, 50 μg/mL
  Growth temperature: 37°C
  Growth strain: ST18 (S17 delta pir delta hemA)
  Copy number: Low Copy
Gene/Insert
  Gene/Insert name: PU module (PsNifH from pOGG043), SC module (sfGFP from pOGG037), and T module (CAAACAACAGCT and universal primer binding site)
  Species: Synthetic
  Mutation: Domesticated for Golden Gate cloning
  Cloning method: Unknown
Terms and licenses: Academic/Nonprofit Terms; Industry Terms: Not Available to Industry
Depositor comments: The only difference is the sequence: CAAACAACAGCT . Please note that this plasmid may require a unique bacterial strain, so make sure to confirm that you can also obtain the appropriate growth strain. Please contact us or contact our distributors if you have any questions. This plasmid is not available as an individual bacterial stab, but can be requested as part of the Plasmid-ID Kit (Kit #1000000168 ).
How to cite: pOPS0513 was a gift from Philip Poole (Addgene plasmid # 133154)
